>Addgene plasmid #60329 | Gal4pBS4-Pleum | depositor full sequence | sequence record 96595 | Gal4pBS4-Pleum sequence 5972 bps
CGGGATCCTTGGCGCGCCCCTTAATTAACGGAAGCTTCGGAAGACTCTCCTCCGGTTTAAACCAATATTA
TTTAAGGACCTATTGTTTTTTCCAATAGGTGGTTAGCAATCGTCTTACTTTCTAACTTTTCTTACCTTTT
ACATTTCAGCAATATATATATATATATTTCAAGGATATACCATTCTATCTAGAAAAATGTCTAAAGGTGA
AGAATTATTCACTGGTGTTGTCCCAATTTTGGTTGAATTAGATGGTGATGTTAATGGTCACAAATTTTCT
GTCTCCGGTGAAGGTGAAGGTGATGCTACTTACGGTAAATTGACCTTAAAATTTATTTGTACTACTGGTA
AATTGCCAGTTCCATGGCCAACCTTAGTCACTACTTTAGGTTATGGTTTGATGTGTTTTGCTAGATACCC
AGATCATATGAAACAACATGACTTTTTCAAGTCTGCCATGCCAGAAGGTTATGTTCAAGAAAGAACTATT
TTTTTCAAAGATGACGGTAACTACAAGACCAGAGCTGAAGTCAAGTTTGAAGGTGATACCTTAGTTAATA
GAATCGAATTAAAAGGTATTGATTTTAAAGAAGATGGTAACATTTTAGGTCACAAATTGGAATACAACTA
TAACTCTCACAATGTTTACATCATGGCTGACAAACAAAAGAATGGTATCAAAGTTAACTTCAAAATTAGA
CACAACATTGAAGATGGTTCTGTTCAATTAGCTGACCATTATCAACAAAATACTCCAATTGGTGATGGTC
CAGTCTTGTTACCAGACAACCATTACTTATCCTATCAATCTGCCTTATCCAAAGATCCAAACGAAAAGAG
AGACCACATGGTCTTGTTAGAATTTGTTACTGCTGCTGGTATTACCCATGGTATGGATGAATTGTACAAA
TAAATCGATACCGTCGACCTCGAGTCATGTAATTAGTTATGTCACGCTTACATTCACGCCCTCCTCCCAC
ATCCGCTCTAACCGAAAAGGAAGGAGTTAGACAACCTGAAGTCTAGGTCCCTATTTATTTTTTTTAATAG
TTATGTTAGTATTAAGAACGTTATTTATATTTCAAATTTTTCTTTTTTTTCTGTACAAACGCGTGTACGC
ATGTAACATTATACTGAAAACCTTGCTTGAGAAGGTTTTGGGACGCTCGGGTACCCAATTCGCCCTATAG
TGAGTCGTATTACGCGCGCTCACTGGCCGTCGTTTTACAACGTCGTGACTGGGAAAACCCTGGCGTTACC
CAACTTAATCGCCTTGCAGCACATCCCCCTTTCGCCAGCTGGCGTAATAGCGAAGAGGCCCGCACCGATC
GCCCTTCCCAACAGTTGCGCAGCCTGAATGGCGAATGGCGCG
[124 nt withheld, positions 1373-1496]
C
[91 nt withheld, positions 1498-1588]
A
[49 nt withheld, positions 1590-1638]
CCTTTGACGTTGGAGTCCACGTTCTTT
[37 nt withheld, positions 1666-1702]
ACCCTATCTCGGTCTATTCTTTTGATTTATAAGGGATTTTGCCGATTTCGGCCTATTGGTTAAAAAATGA
GCTGATTTAACAAAAATTTAACGCGAATTTTAACAAAATATTAACGTTTACAATTTCCTGATGCGGTATT
TTCTCCTTACGCATCTGTGCGGTATTTCACACCGCATAGGGTAATAACTGATATAATTAAATTGAAGCTC
TAATTTGTGAGTTTAGTATACATGCATTTACTTATAATACAGTTTTTTAGTTTTGCTGGCCGCATCTTCT
CAAATATGCTTCCCAGCCTGCTTTTCTGTAACGTTCACCCTCTACCTTAGCATCCCTTCCCTTTGCAAAT
AGTCCTCTTCCAACAATAATAATGTCAGATCCTGTAGAGACCACATCATCCACGGTTCTATACTGTTGAC
CCAATGCGTCTCCCTTGTCATCTAAACCCACACCGGGTGTCATAATCAACCAATCGTAACCTTCATCTCT
TCCACCCATGTCTCTTTGAGCAATAAAGCCGATAACAAAATCTTTGTCGCTCTTCGCAATGTCAACAGTA
CCCTTAGTATATTCTCCAGTAGATAGGGAGCCCTTGCATGACAATTCTGCTAACATCAAAAGGCCTCTAG
GTTCCTTTGTTACTTCTTCTGCCGCCTGCTTCAAACCGCTAACAATACCTGGGCCCACCACACCGTGTGC
ATTCGTAATGTCTGCCCATTCTGCTATTCTGTATACACCCGCAGAGTACTGCAATTTGACTGTATTACCA
ATGTCAGCAAATTTTCTGTCTTCGAAGAGTAAAAAATTGTACTTGGCGGATAATGCCTTTAGCGGCTTAA
CTGTGCCCTCCATGGAAAAATCAGTCAAGATATCCACATGTGTTTTTAGTAAACAAATTTTGGGACCTAA
TGCTTCAACTAACTCCAGTAATTCCTTGGTGGTACGAACATCCAATGAAGCACACAAGTTTGTTTGCTTT
TCGTGCATGATATTAAATAGCTTGGCAGCAACAGGACTAGGATGAGTAGCAGCACGTTCCTTATATGTAG
CTTTCGACATGATTTATCTTCGTTTCCTGCAGGTTTTTGTTCTGTGCAGTTGGGTTAAGAATACTGGGCA
ATTTCATGTTTCTTCAACACTACATATGCGTATATATACCAATCTAAGTCTGTGCTCCTTCCTTCGTTCT
TCCTTCTGTTCGGAGATTACCGAATCAAAAAAATTTCAAAGAAACCGAAATCAAAAAAAAGAATAAAAAA
AAAATGATGAATTGAATTGAAAAGCTGTGGTATGGTGCACTCTCAGTACAATCTGCTCTGATGCCGCATA
GTTAAGCCAGCCCCGACACCCGCCAACACCCGCTGACGCGCCCTGACGGGCTTGTCTGCTCCCGGCATCC
GCTTACAGACAAGCTGTGACCGTCTCCGGGAGCTGCATGTGTCAGAGGTTTTCACCGTCATCACCGAAAC
GCGCGAAGACGAAAGGGCCTCGTGATACGCCTATTTTTATAGGTTAATGTCATGATAATAATGGTTTCTT
AGGACGGATCGCTTGCCTGTAACTTACACGCGCCTCGTATCTTTTAATGATGGAATAATTTGGGAATTTA
CTCTGTGTTTATTTATTTTTATGTTTTGTATTTGGATTTTAGAAAGTAAATAAAGAAGGTAGAAGAGTTA
CGGAATGAAGAAAAAAAAATAAACAAAGGTTTAAAAAATTTCAACAAAAAGCGTACTTTACATATATATT
TATTAGACAAGAAAAGCAGATTAAATAGATATACATTCGATTAACGATAAGTAAAATGTAAAATCACAGG
ATTTTCGTGTGTGGTCTTCTACACAGACAAGATGAAACAATTCGGCATTAATACCTGAGAGCAGGAAGAG
CAAGATAAAAGGTAGTATTTGTTGGCGATCCCCCTAGAGTCTTTTACATCTTCGGAAAACAAAAACTATT
TTTTCTTTAATTTCTTTTTTTACTTTCTATTTTTAATTTATATATTTATATTAAAAAATTTAAATTATAA
TTATTTTTATAGCACGTGATGAAAAGGACCCAGGTGGCACTTTTCGGGGAAATGTGCGCGGAACCCCTAT
TTGTTTATTTTTCTAAATACATTCAAATATGTATCCGCTCATGAGACAATAACCCTGATAAATGCTTCAA
TAATATTGAAAAAGGAAGAGTATGAGTATTCAACATTTCCGTGTCGCCCTTATTCCCTTTTTTGCGGCAT
TTTGCCTTCCTGTTTTTGCTCACCCAGAAACGCTGGTGAAAGTAAAAGATGCTGAAGATCAGTTGGGTGC
ACGAGTGGGTTACATCGAACTGGATCTCAACAGCGGTAAGATCCTTGAGAGTTTTCGCCCCGAAGAACGT
TTTCCAATGATGAGCACTTTTAAAGTTCTGCTATGTGGCGCGGTATTATCCCGTATTGACGCCGGGCAAG
AGCAACTCGGTCGCCGCATACACTATTCTCAGAATGACTTGGTTGAGTACTCACCAGTCACAGAAAAGCA
TCTTACGGATGGCATGACAGTAAGAGAATTATGCAGTGCTGCCATAACCATGAGTGATAACACTGCGGCC
AACTTACTTCTGACAACGATCGGAGGACCGAAGGAGCTAACCGCTTTTTTGCACAACATGGGGGATCATG
TAACTCGCCTTGATCGTTGGGAACCGGAGCTGAATGAAGCCATACCAAACGACGAGCGTGACACCACGAT
GCCTGTAGCAATGGCAACAACGTTGCGCAAACTATTAACTGGCGAACTACTTACTCTAGCTTCCCGGCAA
CAATTAATAGACTGGATGGAGGCGGATAAAGTTGCAGGACCACTTCTGCGCTCGGCCCTTCCGGCTGGCT
GGTTTATTGCTGATAAATCTGGAGCCGGTGAGCGTGGGTCTCGCGGTATCATTGCAGCACTGGGGCCAGA
TGGTAAGCCCTCCCGTATCGTAGTTATCTACACGACGGGGAGTCAGGCAACTATGGATGAACGAAATAGA
CAGATCGCTGAGATAGGTGCCTCACTGATTAAGCATTGGTAACTGTCAGACCAAGTTTACTCATATATAC
TTTAGATTGATTTAAAACTTCATTTTTAATTTAAAAGGATCTAGGTGAAGATCCTTTTTGATAATCTCAT
GACCAAAATCCCTTAACGTGAGTTTTCGTTCCACTGAGCGTCAGACCCCGTAGAAAAGATCAAAGGATCT
TCTTGAGATCCTTTTTTTCTGCGCGTAATCTGCTGCTTGCAAACAAAAAAACCACCGCTACCAGCGGTGG
TTTGTTTGCCGGATCAAGAGCTACCAACTCTTTTTCCGAAGGTAACTGGCTTCAGCAGAGCGCAGATACC
AAATACTGTCCTTCTAGTGTAGCCGTAGTTAGGCCACCACTTCAAGAACTCTGTAGCACCGCCTACATAC
CTCGCTCTGCTAATCCTGTTACCAGTGGCTGCTGCCAGTGGCGATAAGTCGTGTCTTACCGGGTTGGACT
CAAGACGATAGTTACCGGATAAGGCGCAGCGGTCGGGCTGAACGGGGGGTTCGTGCACACAGCCCAGCTT
GGAGCGAACGACCTACACCGAACTGAGATACCTACAGCGTGAGCTATGAGAAAGCGCCACGCTTCCCGAA
GGGAGAAAGGCGGACAGGTATCCGGTAAGCGGCAGGGTCGGAACAGGAGAGCGCACGAGGGAGCTTCCAG
GGGGAAACGCCTGGTATCTTTATAGTCCTGTCGGGTTTCGCCACCTCTGACTTGAGCGTCGATTTTTGTG
ATGCTCGTCAGGGGGGCGGAGCCTATGGAAAAACGCCAGCAACGCGGCCTTTTTACGGTTCCTGGCCTTT
TGCTGGCCTTTTGCTCACATGTTCTTTCCTGCGTTATCCCCTGATTCTGTGGATAACCGTATTACCGCCT
TTGAGTGAGCTGATACCGCTCGCCGCAGCCGAACGACCGAGCGCAGCGAGTCAGTGAGCGAGGAAGCGGA
AGAGCGCCCAATACGCAAACCGCCTCTCCCCGCGCGTTGGCCGATTCATTAATGCAGCTGGCACGACAGG
TTTCCCGACTGGAAAGCGGGCAGTGAGCGCAACGCAATTAATGTGAGTTACCTCACTCATTAGGCACCCC
AGGCTTTACACTTTATGCTTCCGGCTCCTATGTTGTGTGGAATTGTGAGCGGATAACAATTTCACACAGG
AAACAGCTATGACCATGATTACGCCAAGCGCGCAATTAACCCTCACTAAAGGGAACAAAAGCTGGAGCTC
Features (pLannotate 1.2.2; 21 found; start..end, strand, type, name):
     63..187     +  promoter       LEU2 promoter (fragment): S. cerevisiae LEU2
    197..913     +  CDS            yeGFP: yeast-enhanced green fluorescent protein codons optimized for translation in S. cerevisiae and C. albicans
    914..934     +  misc_feature   MCS (fragment): pBluescript multiple cloning site
    935..1169    +  terminator     CYC1 terminator (fragment): S. cerevisiae CYC1; transcription terminator for CYC1
   1184..1202    -  promoter       T7 promoter: promoter for bacteriophage T7 RNA polymerase
   1210..1365    +  CDS            lacZα (fragment): LacZα fragment of β-galactosidase; lacZ fragment
   1373..1828    +  rep_origin     f1 ori (sequence partly withheld): f1 bacteriophage origin of replication; arrow indicates direction of (+) strand synthesis
   1829..1880    -  misc_feature   bom (fragment): basis of mobility region from pBR322
   1959..2762    -  CDS            URA3: orotidine-5'-phosphate decarboxylase, required for uracil biosynthesis; S. cerevisiae URA3; yeast auxotrophic marker, counterselectable with 5-fluoroorotic acid (5-FOA)
   2763..2978    -  promoter       URA3 promoter: S. cerevisiae URA3
   2993..3042    -  misc_feature   bom (fragment): basis of mobility region from pBR322
   3144..3178    -  CDS            rop (fragment): Rop protein, which maintains plasmids at low copy number; rop
   3249..3752    -  misc_feature   CEN/ARS: S. cerevisiae CEN6 centromere fused to an autonomously replicating sequence
   3789..3893    +  promoter       AmpR promoter: bla
   3894..4754    +  CDS            AmpR: β-lactamase; bla; confers resistance to ampicillin, carbenicillin, and related antibiotics
   4925..5513    +  rep_origin     ori: high-copy-number ColE1/pMB1/pBR322/pUC origin of replication
   5696..5788    +  CDS            lacI (fragment): lac repressor; lacI; The lac repressor binds to the lac operator to inhibit transcription in E. coli. This inhibition can be relieved by adding lactose or isopropyl-β-D-thiogalactopyranoside (IPTG).
   5801..5822    +  protein_bind   CAP binding site: CAP binding activates transcription in the presence of cAMP. E. coli catabolite activator protein
   5837..5867    +  promoter       lac promoter: promoter for the E. coli lac operon
   5875..5891    +  protein_bind   lac operator: The lac repressor binds to the lac operator to inhibit transcription in E. coli. This inhibition can be relieved by adding lactose or isopropyl-β-D-thiogalactopyranoside (IPTG). lac repressor encoded by lacI
   5936..5954    +  promoter       T3 promoter: promoter for bacteriophage T3 RNA polymerase
