[The description below was written by a language model from this plasmid's Addgene catalogue record and pLannotate feature annotations shown in this document.]
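Description:
Gal4pBS4-Pleum is a yeast–E. coli shuttle plasmid built on the p416 backbone and used as a synthetic hybrid promoter test construct for Saccharomyces cerevisiae. In bacteria it replicates from a high-copy ColE1/pUC-type origin and is selected with ampicillin through the β-lactamase gene. In yeast it is maintained as a low-copy centromeric plasmid through a CEN6/ARS element and is selected by uracil prototrophy from a URA3 marker under its own promoter, which can also be counterselected with 5-FOA. An f1 origin, T3 and T7 phage promoters, and remnants of the lac promoter/operator and lacZα region are carried over from the pBluescript-derived parent of the backbone.

The payload is a hybrid promoter cloned between HindIII and XbaI sites. According to the record, it couples a Gal binding site with a core promoter derived from the native leucine biosynthesis promoter. The feature table identifies a roughly 125 bp LEU2 promoter fragment as this core element. The Gal4 binding site itself is not annotated, but it presumably lies in the short unannotated stretch just upstream. The name suggests a specific Gal4p binding site variant, although the record does not define it. The promoter sits directly in front of a yeast-enhanced, codon-optimised GFP coding sequence followed by the CYC1 terminator, so fluorescence reports on promoter output. In this design an upstream activating element is expected to confer galactose-responsive regulation on a weak minimal core. The plasmid belongs to a study on tuning promoter strength and regulation in yeast with modular synthetic promoters, and it serves to quantify the activity of this particular combination or as a source of the promoter for driving other genes.
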