Addgene plasmid #60329: Gal4pBS4-Pleum
Purpose: Contains a promoter of a gal binding site coupled with a core promoter derived from native Leucine promoter.
Depositing lab: Hal Alper. Depositing organization: University of Texas at Austin. Publication: Controlling promoter strength and regulation in Saccharomyces cerevisiae using synthetic hybrid promoters. Blazeck J, Garg R, Reed B, Alper HS. Biotechnol Bioeng. 2012 Nov;109(11):2884-95. doi: 10.1002/bit.24552. Epub 2012 May 17. PubMed 22565375.
Backbone
  Vector backbone: p416
  Backbone size w/o insert (bp): 6000
  Vector type: Yeast Expression, Synthetic Biology ; Yeast synthetic hybrid promoter construct
Growth in bacteria
  Bacterial resistance: Ampicillin, 100 μg/mL
  Growth temperature: 37°C
  Growth strain: DH10B
  Copy number: High Copy
Gene/Insert
  Gene/Insert name: promoter
  Cloning method: Restriction Enzyme; 5′ cloning site hindIII (not destroyed); 3′ cloning site XbaI (not destroyed)
  Sequencing primers: 5′ agt; 3′ agt
Terms and licenses: Academic/Nonprofit Terms; Industry Terms: Not Available to Industry
How to cite: Gal4pBS4-Pleum was a gift from Hal Alper (Addgene plasmid # 60329 ; http://n2t.net/addgene:60329 ; RRID:Addgene_60329)
