>Addgene plasmid #60329 | Gal4pBS4-Pleum | addgene partial sequence | sequence record 99511 | pBR322ori-F 5'-GGGAAACGCCTGGTATCTTT-3'
TTTTGTGATGCTCGTCAGGGGGGCGGAGCCTATGGAAAAACGCCAGCAACGCGGCCTTTTTACGGTTCCT
GGCCTTTTGCTGGCCTTTTGCTCACATGTTCTTTCCTGCGTTATCCCCTGATTCTGTGGATAACCGTATT
ACCGCCTTTGAGTGAGCTGATACCGCTCGCCGCAGCCGAACGACCGAGCGCAGCGAGTCAGTGAGCGAGG
AAGCGGAAGAGCGCCCAATACGCAAACCGCCTCTCCCCGCGCGTTGGCCGATTCATTAATGCAGCTGGCA
CGACAGGTTTCCCGACTGGAAAGCGGGCAGTGAGCGCAACGCAATTAATGTGAGTTAGCTCACTCATTAG
GCACCCCAGGCTTTACACTTTATGCTTCCGGCTCGTATGTTGTGTGGAATTGTGAGCGGATAACAATTTC
ACACAGGAAACAGCTATGACCATGATTACGCCAAGCGCGCAATTAACCCTCACTAAAGGGAACAAAAGCT
GGAGCTCCGGGATCCTTGGCGCGCCCCTTAATTAACGGAAGCTTCGGAAGACTCTCCTCCGGTTTAAACC
AATATTATTTAAGGACCTATTGTTTTTTCCAATAGGTGGTTAGCAATCGTCTTACTTTCTAACTTTTCTT
ACCTTTTACATTTCAGCAATATATATATATATATTTCAAGGATATACCATTCTATCTAGAAAAATGTCTA
AAGGTGAAGAATTATTCACTGGTGTTGTCCCAATTTTGGTTGAATTAGATGGTGATGTTAATGGTCACAA
ATTTT
