>Addgene plasmid #60329 | Gal4pBS4-Pleum | addgene partial sequence | sequence record 99531 | yGFP-R 5'-GCATCACCTTCACCTTCACC-3'
ACATCACCATCTAATTCAACCAAAATTGGGACAACACCAGTGAATAATTCTTCACCTTTAGACATTTTTC
TAGATAGAATGGTATATCCTTGAAATATATATATATATATTGCTGAAATGTAAAAGGTAAGAAAAGTTAG
AAAGTAAGACGATTGCTAACCACCTATTGGAAAAAACAATAGGTCCTTAAATAATATTGGTTTAAACCGG
AGGAGAGTCTTCCGAAGCTTCCGTTAATTAAGGGGCGCGCCAAGGATCCCGGAGCTCCAGCTTTTGTTCC
CTTTAGTGAGGGTTAATTGCGCGCTTGGCGTAATCATGGTCATAGCTGTTTCCTGTGTGAAATTGTTATC
CGCTCACAATTCCACACAACATACGAGCCGGAAGCATAAAGTGTAAAGCCTGGGGTGCCTAATGAGTGAG
CTAACTCACATTAATTGCGTTGCGCTCACTGCCCGCTTTCCAGTCGGGAAACCTGTCGTGCCAGCTGCAT
TAATGAATCGGCCAACGCGCGGGGAGAGGCGGTTTGCGTATTGGGCGCTCTTCCGCTTCCTCGCTCACTG
ACTCGCTGCGCTCGGTCGTTCGGCTGCGGCGAGCGGTATCAGCTCACTCAAAGGCGGTAATACGGTTATC
CACAGAATCAGGGGATAACGCAGGAAAGAACATGTGAGCAAAAGGCCAGCAAAAGGCCAGGAACCGTAAA
AAGGCCGCGTTGCTGGCGTTTTTCCATAGGCTCCGCCCCCCTGACGAGCATCACAAAAATCGACGCTCAA
GTCAGAGGTGGCGAAACCCGA
